>Addgene plasmid #206254 | pMMK ENTR 1 CMV EYFP Tubulin | addgene full sequence | sequence record 406387 | Addgene NGS Result
TTGAGATCCTTTTTTTCTGCGCGTAATCTGCTGCTTGCAAACAAAAAAACCACCGCTACCAGCGGTGGTT
TGTTTGCCGGATCAAGAGCTACCAACTCTTTTTCCGAAGGTAACTGGCTTCAGCAGAGCGCAGATACCAA
ATACTGTTCTTCTAGTGTAGCCGTAGTTAGGCCACCACTTCAAGAACTCTGTAGCACCGCCTACATACCT
CGCTCTGCTAATCCTGTTACCAGTGGCTGCTGCCAGTGGCGATAAGTCGTGTCTTACCGGGTTGGACTCA
AGACGATAGTTACCGGATAAGGCGCAGCGGTCGGGCTGAACGGGGGGTTCGTGCACACAGCCCAGCTTGG
AGCGAACGACCTACACCGAACTGAGATACCTACAGCGTGAGCTATGAGAAAGCGCCACGCTTCCCGAAGG
GAGAAAGGCGGACAGGTATCCGGTAAGCGGCAGGGTCGGAACAGGAGAGCGCACGAGGGAGCTTCCAGGG
GGAAACGCCTGGTATCTTTATAGTCCTGTCGGGTTTCGCCACCTCTGACTTGAGCGTCGATTTTTGTGAT
GCTCGTCAGGGGGGCGGAGCCTATGGAAAAACGCCAGCAACGCGCAAATAATGATTTTATTTTGACTGAT
AGTGACCTGTTCGTTGCAACAAATTGATAAGCAATGCTTTTTTATAATGCCAACTTTGTACAAAAAAGCA
GGCTGTTTAAACGATATCCCCATATATGGAGTTCCGCGTTACATAACTTACGGTAAATGGCCCGCCTGGC
TGACCGCCCAACGACCCCCGCCCATTGACGTCAATAATGACGTATGTTCCCATAGTAACGCCAATAGGGA
CTTTCCATTGACGTCAATGGGTGGAGTATTTACGGTAAACTGCCCACTTGGCAGTACATCAAGTGTATCA
TATGCCAAGTACGCCCCCTATTGACGTCAATGACGGTAAATGGCCCGCCTGGCATTATGCCCAGTACATG
ACCTTATGGGACTTTCCTACTTGGCAGTACATCTACGTATTAGTCATCGCTATTACCATGGTGATGCGGT
TTTGGCAGTACATCAATGGGCGTGGATAGCGGTTTGACTCACGGGGATTTCCAAGTCTCCACCCCATTGA
CGTCAATGGGAGTTTGTTTTGGCACCAAAATCAACGGGACTTTCCAAAATGTCGTAACAACTCCGCCCCA
TTGACGCAAATGGGCGGTAGGCGTGTACGGTGGGAGGTCTATATAAGCAGAGCTGGTTTAGTGAACCGTC
AGATCCGCTAGCGCTACCGGTCGCCACCATGGTGAGCAAGGGCGAGGAGCTGTTCACCGGGGTGGTGCCC
ATCCTGGTCGAGCTGGACGGCGACGTAAACGGCCACAAGTTCAGCGTGTCCGGCGAGGGCGAGGGCGATG
CCACCTACGGCAAGCTGACCCTGAAGTTCATCTGCACCACCGGCAAGCTGCCCGTGCCCTGGCCCACCCT
CGTGACCACCTTCGGCTACGGCCTGCAGTGCTTCGCCCGCTACCCCGACCACATGAAGCAGCACGACTTC
TTCAAGTCCGCCATGCCCGAAGGCTACGTCCAGGAGCGCACCATCTTCTTCAAGGACGACGGCAACTACA
AGACCCGCGCCGAGGTGAAGTTCGAGGGCGACACCCTGGTGAACCGCATCGAGCTGAAGGGCATCGACTT
CAAGGAGGACGGCAACATCCTGGGGCACAAGCTGGAGTACAACTACAACAGCCACAACGTCTATATCATG
GCCGACAAGCAGAAGAACGGCATCAAGGTGAACTTCAAGATCCGCCACAACATCGAGGACGGCAGCGTGC
AGCTCGCCGACCACTACCAGCAGAACACCCCCATCGGCGACGGCCCCGTGCTGCTGCCCGACAACCACTA
CCTGAGCTACCAGTCCGCCCTGAGCAAAGACCCCAACGAGAAGCGCGATCACATGGTCCTGCTGGAGTTC
GTGACCGCCGCCGGGATCACTCTCGGCATGGACGAGCTGTACAAGTCCGGACTCAGATCTCGAGTGCGTG
AGTGCATCTCCATCCACGTTGGCCAGGCTGGTGTCCAGATTGGCAATGCCTGCTGGGAGCTCTACTGCCT
GGAACACGGCATCCAGCCCGATGGCCAGATGCCAAGTGACAAGACCATTGGGGGAGGAGATGACTCCTTC
AACACCTTCTTCAGTGAGACGGGCGCTGGCAAGCACGTGCCCCGGGCTGTGTTTGTAGACTTGGAACCCA
CAGTCATTGATGAAGTTCGCACTGGCACCTACCGCCAGCTCTTCCACCCTGAGCAGCTCATCACAGGCAA
GGAAGATGCTGCCAATAACTATGCCCGAGGGCACTACACCATTGGCAAGGAGATCATTGACCTTGTGTTG
GACCGAATTCGCAAGCTGGCTGACCAGTGCACCGGTCTTCAGGGCTTCTTGGTTTTCCACAGCTTTGGTG
GGGGAACTGGTTCTGGGTTCACCTCCCTGCTCATGGAACGTCTCTCAGTTGATTATGGCAAGAAGTCCAA
GCTGGAGTTCTCCATTTACCCAGCACCCCAGGTTTCCACAGCTGTAGTTGAGCCCTACAACTCCATCCTC
ACCACCCACACCACCCTGGAGCACTCTGATTGTGCCTTCATGGTAGACAATGAGGCCATCTATGACATCT
GTCGTAGAAACCTCGATATCGAGCGCCCAACCTACACTAACCTTAACCGCCTTATTAGCCAGATTGTGTC
CTCCATCACTGCTTCCCTGAGATTTGATGGAGCCCTGAATGTTGACCTGACAGAATTCCAGACCAACCTG
GTGCCCTACCCCCGCATCCACTTCCCTCTGGCCACATATGCCCCTGTCATCTCTGCTGAGAAAGCCTACC
ATGAACAGCTTTCTGTAGCAGAGATCACCAATGCTTGCTTTGAGCCAGCCAACCAGATGGTGAAATGTGA
CCCTCGCCATGGTAAATACATGGCTTGCTGCCTGTTGTACCGTGGTGACGTGGTTCCCAAAGATGTCAAT
GCTGCCATTGCCACCATCAAAACCAAGCGCAGCATCCAGTTTGTGGATTGGTGCCCCACTGGCTTCAAGG
TTGGCATCAACTACCAGCCTCCCACTGTGGTGCCTGGTGGAGACCTGGCCAAGGTACAGAGAGCTGTGTG
CATGCTGAGCAACACCACAGCCATTGCTGAGGCCTGGGCTCGCCTGGACCACAAGTTTGACCTGATGTAT
GCCAAGCGTGCCTTTGTTCACTGGTACGTGGGTGAGGGGATGGAGGAAGGCGAGTTTTCAGAGGCCCGTG
AAGATATGGCTGCCCTTGAGAAGGATTATGAGGAGGTTGGTGTGGATTCTGTTGAAGGAGAGGGTGAGGA
AGAAGGAGAGGAATACTAAGGATCCACCGGATCTAGATAACTGATCATAATCAGCCATACCACATTTGTA
GAGGTTTTACTTGCTTTAAAAAACCTCCCACACCTCCCCCTGAACCTGAAACATAAAATGAATGCAATTG
TTGTTGTTAACTTGTTTATTGCAGCTTATAATGGTTACAAATAAAGCAATAGCATCACAAATTTCACAAA
TAAAGCATTTTTTTCACTGCATTCTAGTTGTGGTTTGTCCAAACTCATCAATGTATCTTAGATATCCCTA
GGCCCGGGCAACTTTGTATAATAAAGTTGAACGAGAAACGTAAAATGATATAAATATCAATATATTAAAT
TAGATTTTGCATAAAAAACAGACTACATAATACTGTAAAACACAACATATCCAGTCACTATGCTGGCCCG
TGTCTCAAAATCTCTGATGTTACATTGCACAAGATAAAAATATATCATCATGAACAATAAAACTGTCTGC
TTACATAAACAGTAATACAAGGGGTGTTATGAGCCATATTCAACGGGAAACGTCGAGGCCGCGATTAAAT
TCCAACATGGATGCTGATTTATATGGGTATAAATGGGCTCGCGATAATGTCGGGCAATCAGGTGCGACAA
TCTATCGCTTGTATGGGAAGCCCGATGCGCCAGAGTTGTTTCTGAAACATGGCAAAGGTAGCGTTGCCAA
TGATGTTACAGATGAGATGGTCAGACTAAACTGGCTGACGGAATTTATGCCTCTTCCGACCATCAAGCAT
TTTATCCGTACTCCTGATGATGCATGGTTACTCACCACTGCGATCCCCGGAAAAACAGCATTCCAGGTAT
TAGAAGAATATCCTGATTCAGGTGAAAATATTGTTGATGCGCTGGCAGTGTTCCTGCGCCGGTTGCATTC
GATTCCTGTTTGTAATTGTCCTTTTAACAGCGATCGCGTATTTCGTCTCGCTCAGGCGCAATCACGAATG
AATAACGGTTTGGTTGATGCGAGTGATTTTGATGACGAGCGTAATGGCTGGCCTGTTGAACAAGTCTGGA
AAGAAATGCATAAACTTTTGCCATTCTCACCGGATTCAGTCGTCACTCATGGTGATTTCTCACTTGATAA
CCTTATTTTTGACGAGGGGAAATTAATAGGTTGTATTGATGTTGGACGAGTCGGAATCGCAGACCGATAC
CAGGATCTTGCCATCCTATGGAACTGCCTCGGTGAGTTTTCTCCTTCATTACAGAAACGGCTTTTTCAAA
AATATGGTATTGATAATCCTGATATGAATAAATTGCAGTTTCATTTGATGCTCGATGAGTTTTTCTAATC
AGAATTGGTTAATTGGTTGTAACACTGGCAGAGCATTACGCTGACTTGACGGGACGGCGCAAGCTCATGA
CCAAAATCCCTTAACGTGAGTTACGCGTCGTTCCACTGAGCGTCAGACCCCGTAGAAAAGATCAAAGGAT
CTTC
Features (pLannotate 1.2.2; 11 found; start..end, strand, type, name):
      1..589     +  rep_origin     ori: high-copy-number ColE1/pMB1/pBR322/pUC origin of replication
    605..704     +  protein_bind   attL1: mutant version of attL; recombination site for the Gateway® LR reaction LR Clonase™
    737..1040    +  enhancer       CMV enhancer: human cytomegalovirus immediate early enhancer
   1041..1244    +  promoter       CMV promoter: human cytomegalovirus (CMV) immediate early promoter
   1289..2005    +  CDS            EYFP: EYFP is a basic (constitutively fluorescent) green/yellow fluorescent protein published in 1996, derived from Aequorea victoria. It is reported to be a very rapidly-maturing weak dimer with high acid sensitivity.
   2006..2024    +  misc_feature   MCS (fragment): multiple cloning site
   2027..3376    +  CDS            TBA1B_BOVIN: Experimental evidence at protein level: Swiss-Prot protein existence level 1. Tubulin is the major constituent of microtubules. It binds two moles of GTP, one at an exchangeable site on the beta chain and one at a non-exchangeable site on the alpha chain. From Bos taurus (Bovine).
   3402..3486    +  CDS            large T antigen (fragment): large T antigen from SV40 (simian virus 40)
   3509..3630    +  polyA_signal   SV40 poly(A) signal: SV40 polyadenylation signal
   3649..3772    +  protein_bind   attR3: mutant version of attR; recombination site for the Gateway® LR reaction LR Clonase™
   3879..4688    +  CDS            KanR: aminoglycoside phosphotransferase; aph(3')-Ia; confers resistance to kanamycin in bacteria or G418 (Geneticin®) in eukaryotes
