[The description below was written by a language model from this plasmid's Addgene catalogue record and pLannotate feature annotations shown in this document.]
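Description:
pMMK ENTR 1 CMV EYFP Tubulin is a small (about 4.8 kb) Gateway entry plasmid from the MultiMate system. It is designed to occupy the first position in a MultiSite Gateway assembly whose product is then used to generate recombinant baculovirus. It is maintained in E. coli on a high-copy ColE1/pUC-type origin and selected with kanamycin through an aph(3')-Ia aminoglycoside phosphotransferase gene. No mammalian or insect-cell selection marker and no baculoviral elements are annotated on the plasmid itself. These functions are expected to come from the destination construct into which the cassette is recombined.

The payload is a complete mammalian expression cassette bracketed by attL1 and attR3 recombination sites. These sites define its position and orientation relative to neighbouring entry modules during the LR Clonase reaction. Within them, the human cytomegalovirus immediate-early enhancer and promoter drive an open reading frame in which EYFP, a yellow variant of Aequorea GFP, is joined through a short remnant of a multiple cloning site to the N terminus of bovine alpha-tubulin (matching the TBA1B protein). An SV40 polyadenylation signal terminates the transcript. The short large T antigen fragment annotated just upstream of it is most likely part of the same SV40-derived 3' region rather than a functional coding element.

The fusion protein incorporates into microtubules, giving a yellow fluorescent cytoskeletal marker. According to the record, this module was derived from an earlier multicolour MultiBac vector. It serves as one component of multi-gene assemblies delivered to mammalian cells by a single baculovirus.
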