Addgene plasmid #206254: pMMK ENTR 1 CMV EYFP Tubulin
Purpose: ENTR Vector 1 for MultiSite Gateway assembly and production of recombinant baculovirus using MultiMate assembly. Encodes EYFP Tubulin under the control of CMV promoter.
Depositing lab: Imre Berger. Depositing organization: University of Bristol. Publication: Highly efficient CRISPR-mediated large DNA docking and multiplexed prime editing using a single baculovirus. Aulicino F, Pelosse M, Toelzer C, Capin J, Ilegems E, Meysami P, Rollarson R, Berggren PO, Dillingham MS, Schaffitzel C, Saleem MA, Welsh GI, Berger I. Nucleic Acids Res. 2022 Jul 22;50(13):7783-7799. doi: 10.1093/nar/gkac587. PubMed 35801912.
Backbone
  Vector backbone: pMMK ENTR 1
  Vector type: Mammalian Expression ; MultiMate/Gateway ENTR 1
Growth in bacteria
  Bacterial resistance: Kanamycin, 50 μg/mL
  Growth temperature: 37°C
  Growth strain: DH5alpha
  Copy number: High Copy
Gene/Insert
  Gene/Insert name: EYFP Tubulin
  Species: B. taurus (bovine)
  Tag / fusion protein: EYFP (N terminal on insert)
  Cloning method: Gibson Cloning
Resource information
  A portion of this plasmid was derived from a plasmid made by: EYFP-Tubulin 5-colours MultiBac vectors (Mansouri et al. Nat Comm 2016)
Terms and licenses: Academic/Nonprofit Terms; Industry Terms: Not Available to Industry
How to cite: pMMK ENTR 1 CMV EYFP Tubulin was a gift from Imre Berger (Addgene plasmid # 206254 ; http://n2t.net/addgene:206254 ; RRID:Addgene_206254)
